>Addgene plasmid #230114 | AiP12383 - pAAV-AiE0544h-minBG-SYFP2-WPRE3-BGHpA (Alias: CN2383) | addgene full sequence | sequence record 461846 | Addgene NGS Result
CCTGCAGGCAGCTGCGCGCTCGCTCGCTCACTGAGGCCGCCCGGGCGTCGGGCGACCTTTGGTCGCCCGG
CCTCAGTGAGCGAGCGAGCGCGCAGAGAGGGAGTGGCCAACTCCATCACTAGGGGTTCCTGCGGCCGCAC
GCGTCAGGTCTGAGCTGGAGGACAGGAGATTCGACTTTAAACTGGATTTCTACTTACTTTCTGTTCTCTT
ACCTAAGAGTGTGCTGACAAACCCTGCAACTCCTAGAGTTTTCATCTAGGTGCAGGGAGACAGTCACCCA
CACTACGTGAAATTGAAAAGGGCCGTGGGAGTTAGTTGACAGCAGGAGTTGTGCTTGTTGAATACACTAA
TTGTCTAACAGTCAGTTGCATCTCCATGTGGCTTCATTTACCATGGCTTCCTTAAAGGGACTCCATGATT
TTGATTTGTTTCTGAGCTCGGGCTGGGCATAAAAGTCAGGGCAGAGCCATCTATTGCTTACATTTGCTTC
TGGGATCCAGATCTTTCGAAGCTAGCGCTACCGGTCGCCACCATGGTGAGCAAGGGCGAGGAGCTGTTCA
CCGGGGTGGTGCCCATCCTGGTCGAGCTGGACGGCGACGTAAACGGCCACAAGTTCAGCGTGTCCGGCGA
GGGCGAGGGCGATGCCACCTACGGCAAGCTGACCCTGAAGCTGATCTGCACCACCGGCAAGCTGCCCGTG
CCCTGGCCCACCCTCGTGACCACCCTGGGCTACGGCGTGCAGTGCTTCGCCCGCTACCCCGACCACATGA
AGCAGCACGACTTCTTCAAGTCCGCCATGCCCGAAGGCTACGTCCAGGAGCGCACCATCTTCTTCAAGGA
CGACGGCAACTACAAGACCCGCGCCGAGGTGAAGTTCGAGGGCGACACCCTGGTGAACCGCATCGAGCTG
AAGGGCATCGACTTCAAGGAGGACGGCAACATCCTGGGGCACAAGCTGGAGTACAACTACAACAGCCACA
ACGTCTATATCACCGCCGACAAGCAGAAGAACGGCATCAAGGCCAACTTCAAGATCCGCCACAACATCGA
GGACGGCGGCGTGCAGCTCGCCGACCACTACCAGCAGAACACCCCCATCGGCGACGGCCCCGTGCTGCTG
CCCGACAACCACTACCTGAGCTACCAGTCCAAGCTGAGCAAAGACCCCAACGAGAAGCGCGATCACATGG
TCCTGCTGGAGTTCGTGACCGCCGCCGGGATCACTCTCGGCATGGACGAGCTGTACAAGTAAGTCGACGG
CGCGCCGCGGCCGCGAATTCGATATCATAATCAACCTCTGGATTACAAAATTTGTGAAAGATTGACTGGT
ATTCTTAACTATGTTGCTCCTTTTACGCTATGTGGATACGCTGCTTTAATGCCTTTGTATCATGCTATTG
CTTCCCGTATGGCTTTCATTTTCTCCTCCTTGTATAAATCCTGGTTAGTTCTTGCCACGGCGGAACTCAT
CGCCGCCTGCCTTGCCCGCTGCTGGACAGGGGCTCGGCTGTTGGGCACTGACAATTCCGTGGCTCGAGAG
ATCTTCGACTGTGCCTTCTAGTTGCCAGCCATCTGTTGTTTGCCCCTCCCCCGTGCCTTCCTTGACCCTG
GAAGGTGCCACTCCCACTGTCCTTTCCTAATAAAATGAGGAAATTGCATCGCATTGTCTGAGTAGGTGTC
ATTCTATTCTGGGGGGTGGGGTGGGGCAGGACAGCAAGGGGGAGGATTGGGAAGACAATAGCAGGCATGA
GATCTCACGTGCGGACCGAGCGGCCGCAGGAACCCCTAGTGATGGAGTTGGCCACTCCCTCTCTGCGCGC
TCGCTCGCTCACTGAGGCCGGGCGACCAAAGGTCGCCCGACGCCCGGGCTTTGCCCGGGCGGCCTCAGTG
AGCGAGCGAGCGCGCAGCTGCCTGCAGGGGCGCCTGATGCGGTATTTTCTCCTTACGCATCTGTGCGGTA
TTTCACACCGCATA
[95 nt withheld, positions 1975-2069]
T
[46 nt withheld, positions 2071-2116]
C
[141 nt withheld, positions 2118-2258]
CCTTTGACGTTGGAGTCCACGTTCTTT
[37 nt withheld, positions 2286-2322]
ACTCTATCTCGGGCTATTCTTTTGATTTATAAGGGATTTTGCCGATTTCGGTCTATTGGTTAAAAAATGA
GCTGATTTAACAAAAATTTAACGCGAATTTTAACAAAATATTAACGTTTACAATTTTATGGTGCACTCTC
AGTACAATCTGCTCTGATGCCGCATAGTTAAGCCAGCCCCGACACCCGCCAACACCCGCTGACGCGCCCT
GACGGGCTTGTCTGCTCCCGGCATCCGCTTACAGACAAGCTGTGACCGTCTCCGGGAGCTGCATGTGTCA
GAGGTTTTCACCGTCATCACCGAAACGCGCGAGACGAAAGGGCCTCGTGATACGCCTATTTTTATAGGTT
AATGTCATGATAATAATGGTTTCTTAGACGTCAGGTGGCACTTTTCGGGGAAATGTGCGCGGAACCCCTA
TTTGTTTATTTTTCTAAATACATTCAAATATGTATCCGCTCATGAGACAATAACCCTGATAAATGCTTCA
ATAATATTGAAAAAGGAAGAGTATGAGTATTCAACATTTCCGTGTCGCCCTTATTCCCTTTTTTGCGGCA
TTTTGCCTTCCTGTTTTTGCTCACCCAGAAACGCTGGTGAAAGTAAAAGATGCTGAAGATCAGTTGGGTG
CACGAGTGGGTTACATCGAACTGGATCTCAACAGCGGTAAGATCCTTGAGAGTTTTCGCCCCGAAGAACG
TTTTCCAATGATGAGCACTTTTAAAGTTCTGCTATGTGGCGCGGTATTATCCCGTATTGACGCCGGGCAA
GAGCAACTCGGTCGCCGCATACACTATTCTCAGAATGACTTGGTTGAGTACTCACCAGTCACAGAAAAGC
ATCTTACGGATGGCATGACAGTAAGAGAATTATGCAGTGCTGCCATAACCATGAGTGATAACACTGCGGC
CAACTTACTTCTGACAACGATCGGAGGACCGAAGGAGCTAACCGCTTTTTTGCACAACATGGGGGATCAT
GTAACTCGCCTTGATCGTTGGGAACCGGAGCTGAATGAAGCCATACCAAACGACGAGCGTGACACCACGA
TGCCTGTAGCAATGGCAACAACGTTGCGCAAACTATTAACTGGCGAACTACTTACTCTAGCTTCCCGGCA
ACAATTAATAGACTGGATGGAGGCGGATAAAGTTGCAGGACCACTTCTGCGCTCGGCCCTTCCGGCTGGC
TGGTTTATTGCTGATAAATCTGGAGCCGGTGAGCGTGGGTCTCGCGGTATCATTGCAGCACTGGGGCCAG
ATGGTAAGCCCTCCCGTATCGTAGTTATCTACACGACGGGGAGTCAGGCAACTATGGATGAACGAAATAG
ACAGATCGCTGAGATAGGTGCCTCACTGATTAAGCATTGGTAACTGTCAGACCAAGTTTACTCATATATA
CTTTAGATTGATTTAAAACTTCATTTTTAATTTAAAAGGATCTAGGTGAAGATCCTTTTTGATAATCTCA
TGACCAAAATCCCTTAACGTGAGTTTTCGTTCCACTGAGCGTCAGACCCCGTAGAAAAGATCAAAGGATC
TTCTTGAGATCCTTTTTTTCTGCGCGTAATCTGCTGCTTGCAAACAAAAAAACCACCGCTACCAGCGGTG
GTTTGTTTGCCGGATCAAGAGCTACCAACTCTTTTTCCGAAGGTAACTGGCTTCAGCAGAGCGCAGATAC
CAAATACTGTTCTTCTAGTGTAGCCGTAGTTAGGCCACCACTTCAAGAACTCTGTAGCACCGCCTACATA
CCTCGCTCTGCTAATCCTGTTACCAGTGGCTGCTGCCAGTGGCGATAAGTCGTGTCTTACCGGGTTGGAC
TCAAGACGATAGTTACCGGATAAGGCGCAGCGGTCGGGCTGAACGGGGGGTTCGTGCACACAGCCCAGCT
TGGAGCGAACGACCTACACCGAACTGAGATACCTACAGCGTGAGCTATGAGAAAGCGCCACGCTTCCCGA
AGGGAGAAAGGCGGACAGGTATCCGGTAAGCGGCAGGGTCGGAACAGGAGAGCGCACGAGGGAGCTTCCA
GGGGGAAACGCCTGGTATCTTTATAGTCCTGTCGGGTTTCGCCACCTCTGACTTGAGCGTCGATTTTTGT
GATGCTCGTCAGGGGGGCGGAGCCTATGGAAAAACGCCAGCAACGCGGCCTTTTTACGGTTCCTGGCCTT
TTGCTGGCCTTTTGCTCACATGT
Features (pLannotate 1.2.2; 14 found; start..end, strand, type, name):
     12..39      +  repeat_region  AAV2 ITR (fragment): inverted terminal repeat of adeno-associated virus serotype 2 inverted
     68..95      +  repeat_region  AAV2 ITR (fragment): inverted terminal repeat of adeno-associated virus serotype 2 inverted
    533..1249    +  CDS            SYFP2: SYFP2 is a basic (constitutively fluorescent) yellow fluorescent protein published in 2006, derived from Aequorea victoria. It is reported to be a very rapidly-maturing monomer with moderate acid sensitivity.
   1289..1446    +  misc_feature   WPRE (fragment): woodchuck hepatitis virus posttranscriptional regulatory element
   1452..1532    +  misc_feature   WPRE (fragment): woodchuck hepatitis virus posttranscriptional regulatory element
   1549..1660    +  polyA_signal   bGH poly(A) signal: bovine growth hormone polyadenylation signal
   1778..1918    +  repeat_region  AAV2 ITR: inverted terminal repeat of adeno-associated virus serotype 2 inverted
   1923..1974    -  misc_feature   bom (fragment): basis of mobility region from pBR322
   1993..2448    +  rep_origin     f1 ori (sequence partly withheld): f1 bacteriophage origin of replication; arrow indicates direction of (+) strand synthesis
   2449..2498    -  misc_feature   bom (fragment): basis of mobility region from pBR322
   2600..2635    -  CDS            rop (fragment): Rop protein, which maintains plasmids at low copy number; rop
   2730..2834    +  promoter       AmpR promoter: bla
   2835..3695    +  CDS            AmpR: β-lactamase; bla; confers resistance to ampicillin, carbenicillin, and related antibiotics
   3866..4454    +  rep_origin     ori: high-copy-number ColE1/pMB1/pBR322/pUC origin of replication
