[The description below was written by a language model from this plasmid's Addgene catalogue record and pLannotate feature annotations shown in this document.]
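Description:
AiP12383 - pAAV-AiE0544h-minBG-SYFP2-WPRE3-BGHpA (alias CN2383) is an AAV transfer plasmid built on a pAAV2 backbone. It is designed to be packaged into recombinant adeno-associated virus for enhancer-driven reporter expression in the brain. The 4,515 nt plasmid is propagated in bacteria through a high-copy ColE1/pUC-type origin and selected with ampicillin via the bla (AmpR) gene and its own promoter. An f1 phage origin and short remnants of the pBR322 bom and rop regions are also present in the backbone. The recorded growth strain, NEB Stable, is a recombination-deficient host of the kind commonly used to preserve repeat-containing elements such as ITRs.

The payload lies between AAV2 inverted terminal repeats, which provide the cis signals for genome replication and encapsidation. The annotation finds a full-length ITR downstream of the cassette, but only two short ITR fragments at the upstream end. According to the name and catalogue fields, the AiE0544h enhancer sits upstream of a minimal beta-globin promoter (minBG). Neither element is annotated, but both presumably occupy the unannotated stretch between the upstream ITR fragments and the coding sequence. A minimal promoter has little activity on its own, so the enhancer is meant to determine the expression pattern. The cassette encodes SYFP2, a rapidly maturing monomeric yellow fluorescent protein. It is followed by WPRE3, a shortened woodchuck posttranscriptional regulatory element (detected as two WPRE fragments) that boosts transcript expression, and by the bovine growth hormone polyadenylation signal.

The construct belongs to a collection of enhancer AAVs for genetic access to cortical cell types. It serves to fluorescently label whichever brain cell populations AiE0544h is active in, but the record does not state which populations these are.
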