Addgene plasmid #230114: AiP12383 - pAAV-AiE0544h-minBG-SYFP2-WPRE3-BGHpA (Alias: CN2383)
Purpose: AiE0544h is an enhancer sequence, designed to drive AAV-mediated transgene expression in specific populations of brain cells
Depositing lab: Allen Institute for Brain Science & Boaz Levi. Depositing organization: Allen Institute. Publication: A suite of enhancer AAVs and transgenic mouse lines for genetic access to cortical cell types. Ben-Simon Y, Hooper M, Narayan S, Daigle TL, Dwivedi D, Way SW, Oster A, Stafford DA, Mich JK, Taormina MJ, Martinez RA, Opitz-Araya X, Roth JR, Alexander JR, Allen S, Amster A, Arbuckle J, Ayala A, Baker PM, Bakken TE, Barcelli T, Barta S, Bendrick J, Bertagnolli D, Bielstein C, Bishwakarma P, Bowlus J, Boyer G, Brouner K, Casian B, Casper T, Chakka AB, Chakrabarty R, Chance RK, Chavan S, Clark M, Colbert K, Collman F, Daniel S, Departee M, DiValentin P, Donadio N, Dotson N, Egdorf T, Fliss T, Gabitto M, Garcia J, Gary A, Gasperini M, Gloe J, Goldy J, Gore BB, Graybuck L, Greisman N, Haeseleer F, Halterman C, Haradon Z, Hastings SD, Helback O, Ho W, Hockemeyer D, Huang C, Huff S, Hunker A, Johansen N, Jones D, Juneau Z, Kalmbach B, Kannan M, Khem S, Kussick E, Kutsal R, Larsen R, Lee C, Lee AY, Leibly M, Lenz GH, Li S, Liang E, Lusk N, Madigan Z, Malloy J, Malone J, McCue R, Melchor J, Mollenkopf T, Moosman S, Morin E, Newman D, Ng L, Ngo K, Omstead V, Otto S, Oyama A, Pena N, Pham T, Phillips E, Pom CA, Potekhina L, Ransford S, Ray PL, Rette D, Reynoldson C, Rimorin C, Rocha D, Ruiz A, Sanchez REA, Sawyer L, Sedeno-Cortes A, Sevigny JP, Shapovalova N, Shepard N, Shulga L, Sigler AR, Siverts L, Soliman S, Somasundaram S, Staats B, Stewart K, Szelenyi E, Tieu M, Trader C, Tran A, van Velthoven CTJ, Walker M, Wang Y, Weed N, Wirthlin M, Wood T, Wynalda B, Yao Z, Zhou T, Ariza J, Dee N, Reding M, Ronellenfitch K, Mufti S, Sunkin SM, Smith KA, Esposito L, Waters J, Thyagarajan B, Yao S, Lein ES, Zeng H, Levi BP, Ngai J, Ting JT, Tasic B. Cell. 2025 May 16:S0092-8674(25)00513-6. doi: 10.1016/j.cell.2025.05.002. PubMed 40403729.
Backbone
  Vector backbone: pAAV2
  Vector type: AAV
Growth in bacteria
  Bacterial resistance: Ampicillin, 100 μg/mL
  Growth temperature: 37°C
  Growth strain: NEB Stable
  Copy number: High Copy
Gene/Insert
  Gene/Insert name: SYFP2
  Species: Synthetic
  Promoter: minBG
  Cloning method: Gibson Cloning
Terms and licenses: Academic/Nonprofit Terms; Industry Terms: Not Available to Industry
How to cite: AiP12383 - pAAV-AiE0544h-minBG-SYFP2-WPRE3-BGHpA (Alias: CN2383) was a gift from Allen Institute for Brain Science & Boaz Levi (Addgene plasmid # 230114 ; http://n2t.net/addgene:230114 ; RRID:Addgene_230114)
